>Addgene plasmid #227881 | pcDNA 3.3 N-MYC ES8L3 | addgene full sequence | sequence record 477313 | Addgene NGS Result
GTTAGGCGTTTTGCGCTGCTTCGCGATGTACGGGCCAGATATACGCGTTGACATTGATTATTGACTAGTT
ATTAATAGTAATCAATTACGGGGTCATTAGTTCATAGCCCATATATGGAGTTCCGCGTTACATAACTTAC
GGTAAATGGCCCGCCTGGCTGACCGCCCAACGACCCCCGCCCATTGACGTCAATAATGACGTATGTTCCC
ATAGTAACGCCAATAGGGACTTTCCATTGACGTCAATGGGTGGAGTATTTACGGTAAACTGCCCACTTGG
CAGTACATCAAGTGTATCATATGCCAAGTACGCCCCCTATTGACGTCAATGACGGTAAATGGCCCGCCTG
GCATTATGCCCAGTACATGACCTTATGGGACTTTCCTACTTGGCAGTACATCTACGTATTAGTCATCGCT
ATTACCATGGTGATGCGGTTTTGGCAGTACATCAATGGGCGTGGATAGCGGTTTGACTCACGGGGATTTC
CAAGTCTCCACCCCATTGACGTCAATGGGAGTTTGTTTTGGCACCAAAATCAACGGGACTTTCCAAAATG
TCGTAACAACTCCGCCCCATTGACGCAAATGGGCGGTAGGCGTGTACGGTGGGAGGTCTATATAAGCAGA
GCTCGTTTAGTGAACCGTCAGATCGCCTGGAGACGCCATCCACGCTGTTTTGACCTCCATAGAAGACACC
GGGACCGATCCAGCCTCCGGACTGAGCTCCTTAAGGTTAACGCCACCATGGAACAAAAACTCATCTCAGA
AGAGGATCTGTCTAGAGAATTCGGATCCATGTCCCGGCCCAGCAGCAGAGCCATCTACTTGCACCGGAAG
GAATATTCCCAGAGTATGGCCTCAGAACCTACCCTCCTACAGCACAGGGTGGAGCATCTGATGACATGTA
AGCTGGGGACACAGAGAGTCCGGGAGCCAAAGGATGCCCTACAGAAGCTTCAGGAGATGGATGCCCAGGG
CCGAGTGTGGAGTCAAGACCTGTTCCTGCAGGTCAGAGATGGCTGGCTCCATCTGCTGGACATTGAGACT
AAGGAGGAACTGGATTCTTACCGCCTGGACAACATCAAGGCCATAGACGTAGCCCTTAACACCTGCTCCT
ATAACTCCATCTTATCTGTCACTGTGCAGGAGTCTGGCTTGCCAGGCATCAGCACTTTGCTGTTCCAATG
CCAGGAAGTGGGGGCAGAGCAGCTGAGGACAAGCCTGCAGAAGGCCCTGGAAGAAGAGCTAGAAGAAAGA
CCTCGATTTGGAGTCCATCATCCAAGCCAGGACAGATGGAAGGGGCCTCCTCTGGAAAGGCCACTCCCTA
TACAACAGGCACCCCCTCTGGAGCAGAGGTTCTCTCCAGAGCATAGGTTTCCTCCAGAACAGCCACATAA
CATGACCTCAGAACGCAGCATCTCGCCATCCTCAAGGTCTCTGACACACTACCCAAGTGCCCGAGAACCC
AATGGCTTCACTCTGCCTCCTCCTCCGAGGCGTGCTCCCTCTCCCGAGGACCCAGAGAGGGATGAGGAGG
TGCTGAACCACGTCCTAAGAGACATTGAGCTGTTTGCTGGAAAGCTGAAGGAGGTCCAGGCAAGAAACAG
TCATAAGAAGACAAAACTTGGGAGAAAAAAGAAAAAGTCTAAAAATGGGATAACACAAGCAGAGTACATT
GACTGCTTCCAGAAGATCAAGTTGAGCTTCAACCTCTTGGGGAAGCTGGCTTTGCGGATGCAGGAAACAA
GCGCCCCTGAGTTCGTGGGCCTCATCTTCCAAACCCTGAAATTTATCCTATCTCAGTGCCCTGAGGCTGG
CCTTCCAGCCAAAGTGATTTCCCCCCTCCTCACCCCCAAAGCAATAGACCTGCTGCAGTCCTGTCTAAGC
CCACCCGAGGACACACTCTGGAAGTCACTAGGCACATCCTGGACCACCAGCTGGGCTGACTGGACAGGCA
GTGAACCGCCACCCTACCAACCCACATTCTACGATGGCTGGCAGATTCCACAGCCCCGCTCCATGATGCC
CATAACAAACCAGGATTCGATTTCCCTCCGAGGTTCTAGGATGAGGAGCAGCCTACATTTCCCTCGGGAT
GAGCCATACAACCATAACCCTGAATACGAGGACTCAAACCTCCCACTCTCCAGCCCCAGCCCTGGCAGAG
CAGCCCTGAAAATGCAAGTCCTGTACGAGTTTGAAGCAAGGAATGCCCAGGAACTGACTGTGGCACAGGG
GGAGATTCTGGAGGTTCTGGATCAGAGCAAGCGATGGTGGCTGGTGAAGAACGAAGCAGGACTGACTGGT
TACATTCCCAGCAATATCCTGGAGCCCCTGCCAGCTGGAGCCCCGAGAGGCCACCGACAACCATCCTTTA
GGGCCCCAATGCTTCGCCTGAGCTCAAAGCCTGAGGAGGTCACAGCCTGGCTACAAGCAGAGAACTTCTC
CACTGTCACTGTAAGGACCCTCGGGTCCCTAATGGGAAGCCAGCTACTTCACATGAGACCTGGGGAGCTG
CAGATGCTGTGTCCACAGGAGGCTCCACGGATCCAGGCCCGGCTGGACGCTGTCAGAAGGATGCTGGGGA
TGACTCATCTCGAGCCATGGAAGCTTGATATCTAACTGACTGAACCGGTGGTACCAAACGGGGGAGGCTA
ACTGAAACACGGAAGGAGACAATACCGGAAGGAACCCGCGCTATGACGGCAATAAAAAGACAGAATAAAA
CGCACGGGTGTTGGGTCGTTTGTTCATAAACGCGGGGTTCGGTCCCAGGGCTGGCACTCTGTCGATACCC
CACCGAGACCCCATTGGGGCCAATACGCCCGCGTTTCTTCCTTTTCCCCACCCCACCCCCCAAGTTCGGG
TGAAGGCCCAGGGCTCGCAGCCAACGTCGGGGCGGCAGGCCCTGCCATAGCAGATCTGCGCAGCTGGGGC
TCTAGGGGGTATCCCC
[124 nt withheld, positions 2957-3080]
C
[91 nt withheld, positions 3082-3172]
A
[49 nt withheld, positions 3174-3222]
CCTTTGACGTTGGAGTCCACGTTCTTT
[37 nt withheld, positions 3250-3286]
ACCCTATCTCGGTCTATTCTTTTGATTTATAAGGGATTTTGCCGATTTCGGCCTATTGGTTAAAAAATGA
GCTGATTTAACAAAAATTTAACGCGAATTAATTCTGTGGAATGTGTGTCAGTTAGGGTGTGGAAAGTCCC
CAGGCTCCCCAGCAGGCAGAAGTATGCAAAGCATGCATCTCAATTAGTCAGCAACCAGGTGTGGAAAGTC
CCCAGGCTCCCCAGCAGGCAGAAGTATGCAAAGCATGCATCTCAATTAGTCAGCAACCATAGTCCCGCCC
CTAACTCCGCCCATCCCGCCCCTAACTCCGCCCAGTTCCGCCCATTCTCCGCCCCATGGCTGACTAATTT
TTTTTATTTATGCAGAGGCCGAGGCCGCCTCTGCCTCTGAGCTATTCCAGAAGTAGTGAGGAGGCTTTTT
TGGAGGCCTAGGCTTTTGCAAAAAGCTCCCGGGAGCTTGTATATCCATTTTCGGATCTGATCAAGAGACA
GGATGAGGATCGTTTCGCATGATTGAACAAGATGGATTGCACGCAGGTTCTCCGGCCGCTTGGGTGGAGA
GGCTATTCGGCTATGACTGGGCACAACAGACAATCGGCTGCTCTGATGCCGCCGTGTTCCGGCTGTCAGC
GCAGGGGCGCCCGGTTCTTTTTGTCAAGACCGACCTGTCCGGTGCCCTGAATGAACTGCAGGACGAGGCA
GCGCGGCTATCGTGGCTGGCCACGACGGGCGTTCCTTGCGCAGCTGTGCTCGACGTTGTCACTGAAGCGG
GAAGGGACTGGCTGCTATTGGGCGAAGTGCCGGGGCAGGATCTCCTGTCATCTCACCTTGCTCCTGCCGA
GAAAGTATCCATCATGGCTGATGCAATGCGGCGGCTGCATACGCTTGATCCGGCTACCTGCCCATTCGAC
CACCAAGCGAAACATCGCATCGAGCGAGCACGTACTCGGATGGAAGCCGGTCTTGTCGATCAGGATGATC
TGGACGAAGAGCATCAGGGGCTCGCGCCAGCCGAACTGTTCGCCAGGCTCAAGGCGCGCATGCCCGACGG
CGAGGATCTCGTCGTGACCCATGGCGATGCCTGCTTGCCGAATATCATGGTGGAAAATGGCCGCTTTTCT
GGATTCATCGACTGTGGCCGGCTGGGTGTGGCGGACCGCTATCAGGACATAGCGTTGGCTACCCGTGATA
TTGCTGAAGAGCTTGGCGGCGAATGGGCTGACCGCTTCCTCGTGCTTTACGGTATCGCCGCTCCCGATTC
GCAGCGCATCGCCTTCTATCGCCTTCTTGACGAGTTCTTCTGAGCGGGACTCTGGGGTTCGCGAAATGAC
CGACCAAGCGACGCCCAACCTGCCATCACGAGATTTCGATTCCACCGCCGCCTTCTATGAAAGGTTGGGC
TTCGGAATCGTTTTCCGGGACGCCGGCTGGATGATCCTCCAGCGCGGGGATCTCATGCTGGAGTTCTTCG
CCCACCCCAACTTGTTTATTGCAGCTTATAATGGTTACAAATAAAGCAATAGCATCACAAATTTCACAAA
TAAAGCATTTTTTTCACTGCATTCTAGTTGTGGTTTGTCCAAACTCATCAATGTATCTTATCATGTCTGT
ATACCGTCGACCTCTAGCTAGAGCTTGGCGTAATCATGGTCATAGCTGTTTCCTGTGTGAAATTGTTATC
CGCTCACAATTCCACACAACATACGAGCCGGAAGCATAAAGTGTAAAGCCTGGGGTGCCTAATGAGTGAG
CTAACTCACATTAATTGCGTTGCGCTCACTGCCCGCTTTCCAGTCGGGAAACCTGTCGTGCCAGCTGCAT
TAATGAATCGGCCAACGCGCGGGGAGAGGCGGTTTGCGTATTGGGCGCTCTTCCGCTTCCTCGCTCACTG
ACTCGCTGCGCTCGGTCGTTCGGCTGCGGCGAGCGGTATCAGCTCACTCAAAGGCGGTAATACGGTTATC
CACAGAATCAGGGGATAACGCAGGAAAGAACATGTGAGCAAAAGGCCAGCAAAAGGCCAGGAACCGTAAA
AAGGCCGCGTTGCTGGCGTTTTTCCATAGGCTCCGCCCCCCTGACGAGCATCACAAAAATCGACGCTCAA
GTCAGAGGTGGCGAAACCCGACAGGACTATAAAGATACCAGGCGTTTCCCCCTGGAAGCTCCCTCGTGCG
CTCTCCTGTTCCGACCCTGCCGCTTACCGGATACCTGTCCGCCTTTCTCCCTTCGGGAAGCGTGGCGCTT
TCTCATAGCTCACGCTGTAGGTATCTCAGTTCGGTGTAGGTCGTTCGCTCCAAGCTGGGCTGTGTGCACG
AACCCCCCGTTCAGCCCGACCGCTGCGCCTTATCCGGTAACTATCGTCTTGAGTCCAACCCGGTAAGACA
CGACTTATCGCCACTGGCAGCAGCCACTGGTAACAGGATTAGCAGAGCGAGGTATGTAGGCGGTGCTACA
GAGTTCTTGAAGTGGTGGCCTAACTACGGCTACACTAGAAGAACAGTATTTGGTATCTGCGCTCTGCTGA
AGCCAGTTACCTTCGGAAAAAGAGTTGGTAGCTCTTGATCCGGCAAACAAACCACCGCTGGTAGCGGTGG
TTTTTTTGTTTGCAAGCAGCAGATTACGCGCAGAAAAAAAGGATCTCAAGAAGATCCTTTGATCTTTTCT
ACGGGGTCTGACGCTCAGTGGAACGAAAACTCACGTTAAGGGATTTTGGTCATGAGATTATCAAAAAGGA
TCTTCACCTAGATCCTTTTAAATTAAAAATGAAGTTTTAAATCAATCTAAAGTATATATGAGTAAACTTG
GTCTGACAGTTACCAATGCTTAATCAGTGAGGCACCTATCTCAGCGATCTGTCTATTTCGTTCATCCATA
GTTGCCTGACTCCCCGTCGTGTAGATAACTACGATACGGGAGGGCTTACCATCTGGCCCCAGTGCTGCAA
TGATACCGCGAGACCCACGCTCACCGGCTCCAGATTTATCAGCAATAAACCAGCCAGCCGGAAGGGCCGA
GCGCAGAAGTGGTCCTGCAACTTTATCCGCCTCCATCCAGTCTATTAATTGTTGCCGGGAAGCTAGAGTA
AGTAGTTCGCCAGTTAATAGTTTGCGCAACGTTGTTGCCATTGCTACAGGCATCGTGGTGTCACGCTCGT
CGTTTGGTATGGCTTCATTCAGCTCCGGTTCCCAACGATCAAGGCGAGTTACATGATCCCCCATGTTGTG
CAAAAAAGCGGTTAGCTCCTTCGGTCCTCCGATCGTTGTCAGAAGTAAGTTGGCCGCAGTGTTATCACTC
ATGGTTATGGCAGCACTGCATAATTCTCTTACTGTCATGCCATCCGTAAGATGCTTTTCTGTGACTGGTG
AGTACTCAACCAAGTCATTCTGAGAATAGTGTATGCGGCGACCGAGTTGCTCTTGCCCGGCGTCAATACG
GGATAATACCGCGCCACATAGCAGAACTTTAAAAGTGCTCATCATTGGAAAACGTTCTTCGGGGCGAAAA
CTCTCAAGGATCTTACCGCTGTTGAGATCCAGTTCGATGTAACCCACTCGTGCACCCAACTGATCTTCAG
CATCTTTTACTTTCACCAGCGTTTCTGGGTGAGCAAAAACAGGAAGGCAAAATGCCGCAAAAAAGGGAAT
AAGGGCGACACGGAAATGTTGAATACTCATACTCTTCCTTTTTCAATATTATTGAAGCATTTATCAGGGT
TATTGTCTCATGAGCGGATACATATTTGAATGTATTTAGAAAAATAAACAAATAGGGGTTCCGCGCACAT
TTCCCCGAAAAGTGCCACCTGACGTCGACGGATCGGGAGATCTCCCGATCCCCTATGGTGCACTCTCAGT
ACAATCTGCTCTGATGCCGCATAGTTAAGCCAGTATCTGCTCCCTGCTTGTGTGTTGGAGGTCGCTGAGT
AGTGCGCGAGCAAAATTTAAGCTACAACAAGGCAAGGCTTGACCGACAATTGCATGAAGAATCTGCTTAG
G
Features (pLannotate 1.2.2; 18 found; start..end, strand, type, name):
     50..429     +  enhancer       CMV enhancer: human cytomegalovirus immediate early enhancer
    430..633     +  promoter       CMV promoter: human cytomegalovirus (CMV) immediate early promoter
    799..2598    +  CDS            Eps8l3: ES8L3_MOUSE - Also known as Eps8r3. Experimental evidence at transcript level: Swiss-Prot protein existence level 2. From Mus musculus (Mouse).
   2707..2755    +  polyA_signal   HSV TK poly(A) signal: herpes simplex virus thymidine kinase polyadenylation signal (Cole and Stacy, 1985)
   2846..2862    -  polyA_signal   bGH poly(A) signal (fragment): bovine growth hormone polyadenylation signal
   2957..3385    +  rep_origin     f1 ori (sequence partly withheld): f1 bacteriophage origin of replication; arrow indicates direction of (+) strand synthesis
   3399..3728    +  promoter       SV40 promoter: SV40 enhancer and early promoter
   3795..4586    +  CDS            neo: KKA2_KLEPN - Also known as kan, nptII. Experimental evidence at protein level: Swiss-Prot protein existence level 1. Resistance to kanamycin, neomycin, paromomycin, ribostamycin, butirosin and gentamicin B. From Klebsiella pneumoniae.
   4612..4770    +  CDS            ble (fragment): BLE_KLEPN - Experimental evidence at protein level: Swiss-Prot protein existence level 1. Binding protein with a strong affinity to the bleomycin family of antibiotics. Binds to CL990; an antimitotic-antibiotic compound. From Klebsiella pneumoniae.
   4765..4886    +  polyA_signal   SV40 poly(A) signal: SV40 polyadenylation signal
   4959..4975    -  protein_bind   lac operator: The lac repressor binds to the lac operator to inhibit transcription in E. coli. This inhibition can be relieved by adding lactose or isopropyl-β-D-thiogalactopyranoside (IPTG). lac repressor encoded by lacI
   4983..5013    -  promoter       lac promoter: promoter for the E. coli lac operon
   5028..5049    -  protein_bind   CAP binding site: CAP binding activates transcription in the presence of cAMP. E. coli catabolite activator protein
   5062..5154    -  CDS            lacI (fragment): lac repressor; lacI; The lac repressor binds to the lac operator to inhibit transcription in E. coli. This inhibition can be relieved by adding lactose or isopropyl-β-D-thiogalactopyranoside (IPTG).
   5337..5925    -  rep_origin     ori: high-copy-number ColE1/pMB1/pBR322/pUC origin of replication
   6096..6956    -  CDS            AmpR: β-lactamase; bla; confers resistance to ampicillin, carbenicillin, and related antibiotics
   6957..7061    -  promoter       AmpR promoter: bla
   7120..7172    -  misc_feature   bom (fragment): basis of mobility region from pBR322
