[The description below was written by a language model from this plasmid's Addgene catalogue record and pLannotate feature annotations shown in this document.]
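Description:
pcDNA 3.3 N-MYC ES8L3 is a mammalian expression plasmid of about 7.3 kb, built on a pcDNA-type backbone, that drives expression of mouse Eps8l3 (also known as Eps8r3) in transfected cells. In bacteria it is maintained at high copy through a ColE1/pUC-type origin and selected with ampicillin via the β-lactamase gene and its native promoter. An f1 phage origin is also present, together with remnants of lac regulatory sequences (lac promoter, operator, CAP site and a lacI fragment) and a partial bom region. These are carry-overs from the vector lineage and are not functional parts of the payload.

The expression cassette consists of the human cytomegalovirus immediate-early enhancer and promoter upstream of the Eps8l3 coding sequence, followed by the herpes simplex virus thymidine kinase polyadenylation signal; only a short inverted fragment of a bGH poly(A) signal is detected downstream. The catalogue lists a MYC epitope fused to the N terminus of the insert, which allows detection or immunoprecipitation with anti-MYC antibodies. The tag is not annotated as a separate feature in the table, and the purpose field's wording "C-MYC" most likely names the c-Myc epitope, not a C-terminal position. A second cassette places the neomycin phosphotransferase gene under the SV40 enhancer/early promoter with an SV40 poly(A) signal, which in principle permits G418 selection of stably transfected mammalian cells; a fragment of a bleomycin-binding gene follows neo. The insert was introduced by ligation-independent cloning. The stated use is transfection for expression of MYC-tagged ES8L3, and the plasmid is associated with a study of AMPK signalling and cellular carbon source usage.
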