Addgene plasmid #227881: pcDNA 3.3 N-MYC ES8L3
Purpose: Used for transfection of cells for expression of C-MYC ES8L3
Depositing lab: Sheng-cai Lin. Depositing organization: Xiamen University. Publication: AMPK targets PDZD8 to trigger carbon source shift from glucose to glutamine. Li M, Wang Y, Wei X, Cai WF, Wu J, Zhu M, Wang Y, Liu YH, Xiong J, Qu Q, Chen Y, Tian X, Yao L, Xie R, Li X, Chen S, Huang X, Zhang C, Xie C, Wu Y, Xu Z, Zhang B, Jiang B, Wang ZC, Li Q, Li G, Lin SY, Yu L, Piao HL, Deng X, Han J, Zhang CS, Lin SC. Cell Res. 2024 Jun 19. doi: 10.1038/s41422-024-00985-6. PubMed 38898113.
Backbone
  Vector backbone: pcDNA
  Vector type: Mammalian Expression
Growth in bacteria
  Bacterial resistance: Ampicillin, 100 μg/mL
  Growth temperature: 37°C
  Growth strain: DH5alpha
  Copy number: High Copy
Gene/Insert
  Gene/Insert name: ES8L3
  Species: M. musculus (mouse)
  Entrez Gene: Eps8l3 (a.k.a. AI504489, Eps8r3)
  Tag / fusion protein: MYC (N terminal on insert)
  Cloning method: Ligation Independent Cloning
Terms and licenses: Academic/Nonprofit Terms; Industry Terms: Not Available to Industry
How to cite: pcDNA 3.3 N-MYC ES8L3 was a gift from Sheng-cai Lin (Addgene plasmid # 227881 ; http://n2t.net/addgene:227881 ; RRID:Addgene_227881)
